Addgene plasmid #55185: pCoofy44
Purpose: (Empty Backbone) Insect expression vector for parallel SLIC cloning containing N-terminal 10x His and SumoStar tags. C-terminal tags can be added during SLIC.
Depositing lab: Sabine Suppmann. Depositing organization: Max Planck Institute of Biochemistry. Publication: A new method to customize protein expression vectors for fast, efficient and background free parallel cloning. Scholz J, Besir H, Strasser C, Suppmann S. BMC Biotechnol. 2013 Feb 14;13(1):12. 10.1186/1472-6750-13-12 PubMed 23410102.
Backbone
  Vector backbone: pFastBac
  Backbone manufacturer: Life Technologies
  Backbone size (bp): 6383
  Vector type: Bacterial Expression
  Promoter: pPH (Polyhedrin promoter)
  Tag / fusion protein: 10x His (N terminal on backbone); SUMOStar (N terminal on backbone); PreScission site (3C protease site) (N terminal on backbone); 10x His-Stop-OneStrep-Stop-S-tag-Stop-HPC4-Stop-CPD54 (C terminal on backbone)
Growth in bacteria
  Bacterial resistance: Ampicillin, 100 μg/mL
  Growth temperature: 37°C
  Growth strain: DB3.1
  Growth instructions: ccdB Survival cells are NOT suitable for the unmodified plasmid containing the ccdB gene. The plasmid is provided in the recommended DB3.1 strain.
  Copy number: High Copy
Gene/Insert
  Sequencing primers: 5′ Polyhedrin-F; 3′ SV40pA-R
Terms and licenses: Academic/Nonprofit Terms; Industry Terms: Not Available to Industry
Depositor comments: C-terminal tags are separated by a stop codon. Depending on the LP2 primer used in SLIC, the desired C-terminal tag(s) can be fused to the target gene. Use the one of the following linearization primers pairs for SLIC cloning. Choose one LP1 forward vector primer and one LP2 reverse vector primer: LP1 forward vector primer: SLIC Primer (3C site) 5' GGGCCCCTGGAACAGAACTTCCAG 3' LP2 - select an LP2 primer below depending on which C-terminal tags you want to include fused to your gene of interest: none SLIC Primer 5' CGCCATTAACCTGATGTTCTGGGG 3' 10His- SLIC Primer 5`GAGCATCATCATCATCACCAC 3' StrepOne - SLIC Primer 5`AGCGCTTGGAGCCACCCGCAG 3' S-Tag - SLIC Primer 5`AAAGAAACCGCTGCTGCTAAATTCG 3' HPC4 - SLIC Primer 5`GAGGACCAGGTGGACCCCCGG 3' Æ54CPD - SLIC Primer 5`GGCAGCGGCAAGATCCTGCAC 3' Test each preparation of the plasmid by transforming it into non-resistant cells (ex. DH5a) to ensure negative selection by ccdB kills all the transformed cells as expected.
How to cite: pCoofy44 was a gift from Sabine Suppmann (Addgene plasmid # 55185 ; http://n2t.net/addgene:55185 ; RRID:Addgene_55185)
