[The description below was written by a language model from this plasmid's Addgene catalogue record and pLannotate feature annotations shown in this document.]
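Description:
pCoofy44 is an empty pFastBac-derived donor vector (6,383 bp) for baculovirus-mediated protein expression in insect cells, designed for parallel SLIC (sequence- and ligation-independent) cloning. The catalogue lists its vector type as bacterial expression, but the stated purpose and the parts present point to insect expression. It is maintained in E. coli through a high-copy ColE1/pUC-type origin with ampicillin resistance, and it also carries an f1 origin. Mini-Tn7 left and right ends flank a gentamicin resistance gene and the expression cassette. In the Bac-to-Bac-type system this backbone comes from, that arrangement allows the cassette to be transposed into a bacmid to generate recombinant baculovirus.

The cassette is driven by the polyhedrin promoter and terminated by an SV40 polyadenylation signal. Downstream of the promoter lie an N-terminal 10x His tag, a SUMOStar fusion partner (a yeast SMT3 derivative modified to resist cleavage by eukaryotic SUMO proteases) and a PreScission (3C) protease site for tag removal. A ccdB gyrase-toxin gene occupies the cloning position. It is replaced by the gene of interest during SLIC, so uncut or parental plasmid is counter-selected in standard strains, and the unmodified vector must be kept in a ccdB-tolerant host.

After ccdB comes a series of optional C-terminal tags, each separated by a stop codon: 10x His, OneStrep, S-tag, HPC4 and a CPD module. The CPD module is annotated as a fragment of the Vibrio cholerae rtxA (MARTX) toxin, and the short "MYLK2" hit falls where the HPC4 tag would be expected, although the record does not confirm this. The choice of reverse primer used to linearise the vector determines which of these tags, if any, is fused to the target protein.
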