Features (pLannotate 1.2.2; 22 found; start..end, strand, type, name):
      2..457     +  rep_origin     f1 ori (sequence partly withheld): f1 bacteriophage origin of replication; arrow indicates direction of (+) strand synthesis
    484..588     +  promoter       AmpR promoter: bla
    589..1449    +  CDS            AmpR: β-lactamase; bla; confers resistance to ampicillin, carbenicillin, and related antibiotics
   1620..2208    +  rep_origin     ori: high-copy-number ColE1/pMB1/pBR322/pUC origin of replication
   2394..2443    -  misc_feature   bom (fragment): basis of mobility region from pBR322
   2511..2735    -  mobile_element Tn7R: mini-Tn7 element (right end of the Tn7 transposon) Tn7
   2802..3335    -  CDS            GmR: gentamycin acetyltransferase; aacC1; confers resistance to gentamycin
   3524..3552    -  promoter       Pc promoter: intI1 (promoter lies within the coding sequence); class 1 integron promoter
   3530..3877    -  CDS            YPR2_ECOLX (fragment): Protein predicted: Swiss-Prot protein existence level 4. From Escherichia coli.
   3904..3995    +  promoter       polyhedrin promoter: polh from Autographa californica; promoter for the baculovirus polyhedrin gene
   4056..4076    +  CDS            8xHis (fragment): 8xHis affinity tag
   4086..4372    +  CDS            SUMO (fragment): cleavable ubiquitin-like protein tag; S. cerevisiae SMT3 (truncated and modified); modified to prevent cleavage by eukaryotic SUMO proteases
   4456..4758    +  CDS            ccdB: CcdB, a bacterial toxin that poisons DNA gyrase; ccdB; Plasmids containing the ccdB gene cannot be propagated in standard E. coli strains.
   4774..4791    +  CDS            9xHis (fragment): 9xHis affinity tag
   4795..4884    +  CDS            Twin-Strep-tag: two Strep-Tag®II moieties connected by a linker for enhanced binding to Strep-Tactin®, an engineered form of streptavidin (Schmidt et al., 2013)
   4888..4932    +  CDS            S-Tag: affinity and epitope tag derived from pancreatic ribonuclease A
   4936..5019    +  CDS            MYLK2 (fragment): MYLK2_HUMAN - Experimental evidence at protein level: Swiss-Prot protein existence level 1. Implicated in the level of global muscle contraction and cardiac function. Phosphorylates a specific serine in the N-terminus of a myosin light chain. From Homo sapiens (Human).
   5066..5686    +  CDS            rtxA (fragment): MARTX_VIBCH - Also known as rtx From Vibrio cholerae serotype O1 (strain ATCC 39315 / El Tor Inaba N16961).
   5767..5850    +  CDS            large T antigen (fragment): large T antigen from SV40 (simian virus 40)
   5873..6007    +  polyA_signal   SV40 poly(A) signal: SV40 polyadenylation signal
   6036..6201    -  mobile_element Tn7L: mini-Tn7 element (left end of the Tn7 transposon) Tn7
   6364..6380    +  CDS            lacZα (fragment): LacZα fragment of β-galactosidase; lacZ fragment
>Addgene plasmid #55185 | pCoofy44 | depositor full sequence | sequence record 85559 | pCoofy44 sequence 6383 bps
G
[124 nt withheld, positions 2-125]
C
[91 nt withheld, positions 127-217]
A
[49 nt withheld, positions 219-267]
CCTTTGACGTTGGAGTCCACGTTCTTT
[37 nt withheld, positions 295-331]
ACCCTATCTCGGTCTATTCTTTTGATTTATAAGGGATTTTGCCGATTTCGGCCTATTGGTTAAAAAATGA
GCTGATTTAACAAAAATTTAACGCGAATTTTAACAAAATATTAACGTTTACAATTTCAGGTGGCACTTTT
CGGGGAAATGTGCGCGGAACCCCTATTTGTTTATTTTTCTAAATACATTCAAATATGTATCCGCTCATGA
GACAATAACCCTGATAAATGCTTCAATAATATTGAAAAAGGAAGAGTATGAGTATTCAACATTTCCGTGT
CGCCCTTATTCCCTTTTTTGCGGCATTTTGCCTTCCTGTTTTTGCTCACCCAGAAACGCTGGTGAAAGTA
AAAGATGCTGAAGATCAGTTGGGTGCACGAGTGGGTTACATCGAACTGGATCTCAACAGCGGTAAGATCC
TTGAGAGTTTTCGCCCCGAAGAACGTTTTCCAATGATGAGCACTTTTAAAGTTCTGCTATGTGGCGCGGT
ATTATCCCGTATTGACGCCGGGCAAGAGCAACTCGGTCGCCGCATACACTATTCTCAGAATGACTTGGTT
GAGTACTCACCAGTCACAGAAAAGCATCTTACGGATGGCATGACAGTAAGAGAATTATGCAGTGCTGCCA
TAACCATGAGTGATAACACTGCGGCCAACTTACTTCTGACAACGATCGGAGGACCGAAGGAGCTAACCGC
TTTTTTGCACAACATGGGGGATCATGTAACTCGCCTTGATCGTTGGGAACCGGAGCTGAATGAAGCCATA
CCAAACGACGAGCGTGACACCACGATGCCTGTAGCAATGGCAACAACGTTGCGCAAACTATTAACTGGCG
AACTACTTACTCTAGCTTCCCGGCAACAATTAATAGACTGGATGGAGGCGGATAAAGTTGCAGGACCACT
TCTGCGCTCGGCCCTTCCGGCTGGCTGGTTTATTGCTGATAAATCTGGAGCCGGTGAGCGTGGGTCTCGC
GGTATCATTGCAGCACTGGGGCCAGATGGTAAGCCCTCCCGTATCGTAGTTATCTACACGACGGGGAGTC
AGGCAACTATGGATGAACGAAATAGACAGATCGCTGAGATAGGTGCCTCACTGATTAAGCATTGGTAACT
GTCAGACCAAGTTTACTCATATATACTTTAGATTGATTTAAAACTTCATTTTTAATTTAAAAGGATCTAG
GTGAAGATCCTTTTTGATAATCTCATGACCAAAATCCCTTAACGTGAGTTTTCGTTCCACTGAGCGTCAG
ACCCCGTAGAAAAGATCAAAGGATCTTCTTGAGATCCTTTTTTTCTGCGCGTAATCTGCTGCTTGCAAAC
AAAAAAACCACCGCTACCAGCGGTGGTTTGTTTGCCGGATCAAGAGCTACCAACTCTTTTTCCGAAGGTA
ACTGGCTTCAGCAGAGCGCAGATACCAAATACTGTCCTTCTAGTGTAGCCGTAGTTAGGCCACCACTTCA
AGAACTCTGTAGCACCGCCTACATACCTCGCTCTGCTAATCCTGTTACCAGTGGCTGCTGCCAGTGGCGA
TAAGTCGTGTCTTACCGGGTTGGACTCAAGACGATAGTTACCGGATAAGGCGCAGCGGTCGGGCTGAACG
GGGGGTTCGTGCACACAGCCCAGCTTGGAGCGAACGACCTACACCGAACTGAGATACCTACAGCGTGAGC
ATTGAGAAAGCGCCACGCTTCCCGAAGGGAGAAAGGCGGACAGGTATCCGGTAAGCGGCAGGGTCGGAAC
AGGAGAGCGCACGAGGGAGCTTCCAGGGGGAAACGCCTGGTATCTTTATAGTCCTGTCGGGTTTCGCCAC
CTCTGACTTGAGCGTCGATTTTTGTGATGCTCGTCAGGGGGGCGGAGCCTATGGAAAAACGCCAGCAACG
CGGCCTTTTTACGGTTCCTGGCCTTTTGCTGGCCTTTTGCTCACATGTTCTTTCCTGCGTTATCCCCTGA
TTCTGTGGATAACCGTATTACCGCCTTTGAGTGAGCTGATACCGCTCGCCGCAGCCGAACGACCGAGCGC
AGCGAGTCAGTGAGCGAGGAAGCGGAAGAGCGCCTGATGCGGTATTTTCTCCTTACGCATCTGTGCGGTA
TTTCACACCGCAGACCAGCCGCGTAACCTGGCAAAATCGGTTACGGTTGAGTAATAAATGGATGCCCTGC
GTAAGCGGGTGTGGGCGGACAATAAAGTCTTAAACTGAACAAAATAGATCTAAACTATGACAATAAAGTC
TTAAACTAGACAGAATAGTTGTAAACTGAAATCAGTCCAGTTATGCTGTGAAAAAGCATACTGGACTTTT
GTTATGGCTAAAGCAAACTCTTCATTTTCTGAAGTGCAAATTGCCCGTCGTATTAAAGAGGGGCGTGGCC
AAGGGCATGGTAAAGACTATATTCGCGGCGTTGTGACAATTTACCGAACAACTCCGCGGCCGGGAAGCCG
ATCTCGGCTTGAACGAATTGTTAGGTGGCGGTACTTGGGTCGATATCAAAGTGCATCACTTCTTCCCGTA
TGCCCAACTTTGTATAGAGAGCCACTGCGGGATCGTCACCGTAATCTGCTTGCACGTAGATCACATAAGC
ACCAAGCGCGTTGGCCTCATGCTTGAGGAGATTGATGAGCGCGGTGGCAATGCCCTGCCTCCGGTGCTCG
CCGGAGACTGCGAGATCATAGATATAGATCTCACTACGCGGCTGCTCAAACCTGGGCAGAACGTAAGCCG
CGAGAGCGCCAACAACCGCTTCTTGGTCGAAGGCAGCAAGCGCGATGAATGTCTTACTACGGAGCAAGTT
CCCGAGGTAATCGGAGTCCGGCTGATGTTGGGAGTAGGTGGCTACGTCTCCGAACTCACGACCGAAAAGA
TCAAGAGCAGCCCGCATGGATTTGACTTGGTCAGGGCCGAGCCTACATGTGCGAATGATGCCCATACTTG
AGCCACCTAACTTTGTTTTAGGGCGACTGCCCTGCTGCGTAACATCGTTGCTGCTGCGTAACATCGTTGC
TGCTCCATAACATCAAACATCGACCCACGGCGTAACGCGCTTGCTGCTTGGATGCCCGAGGCATAGACTG
TACAAAAAAACAGTCATAACAAGCCATGAAAACCGCCACTGCGCCGTTACCACCGCTGCGTTCGGTCAAG
GTTCTGGACCAGTTGCGTGAGCGCATACGCTACTTGCATTACAGTTTACGAACCGAACAGGCTTATGTCA
ACTGGGTTCGTGCCTTCATCCGTTTCCACGGTGTGCGTCACCCGGCAACCTTGGGCAGCAGCGAAGTCGA
GGCATTTCTGTCCTGGCTGGCGAACGAGCGCAAGGTTTCGGTCTCCACGCATCGTCAGGCATTGGCGGCC
TTGCTGTTCTTCTACGGCAAGGTGCTGTGCACGGATCTGCCCTGGCTTCAGGAGATCGGAAGACCTCGGC
CGTCGCGGCGCTTGCCGGTGGTGCTGACCCCGGATGAAGTGGTTCGCATCCTCGGTTTTCTGGAAGGCGA
GCATCGTTTGTTCGCCCAGGACTCTAGCTATAGTTCTAGTGGTTGGCTACGTATACTCCGGAATATTAAT
AGATCATGGAGATAATTAAAATGATAACCATCTCGCAAATAAATAAGTATTTTACTGTTTTCGTAACAGT
TTTGTAATAAAAAAACCTATAAATATTCCGGATTATTCATACCGTCCCACCATCGGGCGCGGATCCGAAT
TCATGCACCATCACCACCATCACCATCATCATCACTCCCTGCAGGACTCAGAAGTCAATCAAGAAGCTAA
GCCAGAGGTCAAGCCAGAAGTCAAGCCTGAGACTCACATCAATTTAAAGGTGTCCGATGGATCTTCAGAG
ATCTTCTTCAAGATCAAAAAGACCACTCCTTTAAGAAGGCTGATGGAAGCGTTCGCTAAAAGACAGGGTA
AGGAAATGGACTCCTTAACGTTCTTGTACGACGGTATTGAAATTCAAGCTGATCAGACCCCTGAAGATTT
GGACATGGAGGATAACGATATTATTGAGGCTCATCGCGAACAGATTGGAGGAGAATTCCTGGAAGTTCTG
TTCCAGGGGCCCTTGACAACATAAAAACTTTGTGTTATACTTGTAACGTAAGGAGGTAATGATTCAGTTT
AAGGTTTACACCTATAAAAGAGAGAGCCGTTATCGTCTGTTTGTGGATGTACAGAGTGATATTATTGACA
CGCCCGGGCGACGGATGGTGATCCCCCTGGCCAGTGCACGTCTGCTGTCAGATAAAGTCTCCCGTGAACT
TTACCCGGTGGTGCATATCGGGGATGAAAGCTGGCGCATGATGACCACCGATATGGCCAGTGTGCCGGTC
TCCGTTATCGGGGAAGAAGTGGCTGATCTCAGCCACCGCGAAAATGACATCAAAAACGCCATTAACCTGA
TGTTCTGGGGAATATAAGAGCATCATCATCATCACCACCACCACCACCACTGAAGCGCTTGGAGCCACCC
GCAGTTCGAAAAAGGTGGAGGTTCTGGCGGTGGATCGGGAGGTTCAGCGTGGAGCCACCCGCAGTTCGAG
AAATAGAAAGAAACCGCTGCTGCTAAATTCGAACGCCAGCACATGGACAGCTAGATGAAGCGGCGGTGGA
AGAAAAACTTTATCGCCGTGTCCGCCGCCAACCGGTTCAAGAAGATCAGCAGCTCTGGCGCCCTGCTGAG
AGGACCAGGTGGACCCCCGGCTGATCGACGGCAAATGAGGCAGCGGCAAGATCCTGCACAACCAGAACGT
GAACAGCTGGGGCCCCATCACCGTGACCCCTACCACCGACGGCGGCGAGACAAGATTCGACGGCCAGATC
ATCGTGCAGATGGAAAACGACCCCGTGGTGGCCAAGGCCGCTGCCAATCTGGCCGGCAAGCACGCCGAGA
GCAGCGTGGTGGTGCAGCTGGACAGCGACGGCAACTACCGGGTGGTGTACGGCGACCCCAGCAAGCTGGA
CGGCAAGCTGCGGTGGCAGCTGGTGGGACACGGCAGGGACCACAGCGAGACAAACAACACCCGGCTGAGC
GGCTACAGCGCCGACGAGCTGGCCGTGAAGCTGGCCAAGTTCCAGCAGAGCTTCAACCAGGCCGAGAACA
TCAACAACAAGCCCGACCACATCAGCATCGTGGGCTGCAGCCTGGTGTCCGACGACAAGCAGAAGGGCTT
CGGCCACCAGTTCATCAACGCTATGGACGCCAACGGCCTGCGGGTGGACGTGTCCGTGCGGTCTAGCGAA
CTGGCCGTGGACGAGGCCGGCAGAAAGCACACCAAGGACGCCAATGGCGACTGGGTGCAGAAGGCCGAAA
ACAACAAGGTGTCCCTGAGCTGGGACGCCCAGGGCCTGGAATGAGCGGCCGCTTTCGAATCTAGAGCCTG
CAGTCTCGAGGCATGCGGTACCAAGCTTGTCGAGAAGTACTAGAGGATCATAATCAGCCATACCACATTT
GTAGAGGTTTTACTTGCTTTAAAAAACCTCCCACACCTCCCCCTGAACCTGAAACATAAAATGAATGCAA
TTGTTGTTGTTAACTTGTTTATTGCAGCTTATAATGGTTACAAATAAAGCAATAGCATCACAAATTTCAC
AAATAAAGCATTTTTTTCACTGCATTCTAGTTGTGGTTTGTCCAAACTCATCAATGTATCTTATCATGTC
TGGATCTGATCACTGCTTGAGCCTAGGAGATCCGAACCAGATAAGTGAAATCTAGTTCCAAACTATTTTG
TCATTTTTAATTTTCGTATTAGCTTACGACGCTACACCCAGTTCCCATCTATTTTGTCACTCTTCCCTAA
ATAATCCTTAAAAACTCCATTTCCACCCCTCCCAGTTCCCAACTATTTTGTCCGCCCACAGCGGGGCATT
TTTCTTCCTGTTATGTTTTTAATCAAACATCCTGCCAACTCCATGTGACAAACCGTCATCTTCGGCTACT
TTTTCTCTGTCACAGAATGAAAATTTTTCTGTCATCTCTTCGTTATTAATGTTTGTAATTGACTGAATAT
CAACGCTTATTTGCAGCCTGAATGGCGAATGG
