>Addgene plasmid #55185 | pCoofy44 | addgene partial sequence | sequence record 91264 | Polyhedrin-F 5'-AAATGATAACCATCTCGC-3'
AAACCTATAAATATTCCGGATTATTCATACCGTCCCACCATCGGGCGCGGATCCGAATTCATGCACCATC
ACCACCATCACCATCATCATCACTCCCTGCAGGACTCAGAAGTCAATCAAGAAGCTAAGCCAGAGGTCAA
GCCAGAAGTCAAGCCTGAGACTCACATCAATTTAAAGGTGTCCGATGGATCTTCAGAGATCTTCTTCAAG
ATCAAAAAGACCACTCCTTTAAGAAGGCTGATGGAAGCGTTCGCTAAAAGACAGGGTAAGGAAATGGACT
CCTTAACGTTCTTGTACGACGGTATTGAAATTCAAGCTGATCAGACCCCTGAAGATTTGGACATGGAGGA
TAACGATATTATTGAGGCTCATCGCGAACAGATTGGAGGAGAATTCCTGGAAGTTCTGTTCCAGGGGCCC
TTGACAACATAAAAACTTTGTGTTATACTTGTAACGTAAGGAGGTAATGATTCAGTTTAAGGTTTACACC
TATAAAAGAGAGAGCCGTTATCGTCTGTTTGTGGATGTACAGAGTGATATTATTGACACGCCCGGGCGAC
GGATGGTGATCCCCCTGGCCAGTGCACGTCTGCTGTCAGATAAAGTCTCCCGTGAACTTTACCCGGTGGT
GCATATCGGGGATGAAAGCTGGCGCATGATGACCACCGATATGGCCAGTGTGCCGGTCTCCGTTATCGGG
GAAGAAGTGGCTGATCTCAGCCACCGCGAAAATGACATCAAAAACGCCATTAACCTGATGTTCTGGGGAA
TATAAGAGCATCATCATCATCACCACCACCACCACCACTGAAGCGCTTGGAGCCACCCGCAGTTCGAAA
