>Addgene plasmid #55185 | pCoofy44 | addgene partial sequence | sequence record 91280 | SV40pA-R 5'-GAAATTTGTGATGCTATTGC-3'
AGTTAACAACAACAATTGCATTCATTTTATGTTTCAGGTTCAGGGGGAGGTGTGGGAGGTTTTTTAAAGC
AAGTAAAACCTCTACAAATGTGGTATGGCTGATTATGATCCTCTAGTACTTCTCGACAAGCTTGGTACCG
CATGCCTCGAGACTGCAGGCTCTAGATTCGAAAGCGGCCGCTCATTCCAGGCCCTGGGCGTCCCAGCTCA
GGGACACCTTGTTGTTTTCGGCCTTCTGCACCCAGTCGCCATTGGCGTCCTTGGTGTGCTTTCTGCCGGC
CTCGTCCACGGCCAGTTCGCTAGACCGCACGGACACGTCCACCCGCAGGCCGTTGGCGTCCATAGCGTTG
ATGAACTGGTGGCCGAAGCCCTTCTGCTTGTCGTCGGACACCAGGCTGCAGCCCACGATGCTGATGTGGT
CGGGCTTGTTGTTGATGTTCTCGGCCTGGTTGAAGCTCTGCTGGAACTTGGCCAGCTTCACGGCCAGCTC
GTCGGCGCTGTAGCCGCTCAGCCGGGTGTTGTTTGTCTCGCTGTGGTCCCTGCCGTGTCCCACCAGCTGC
CACCGCAGCTTGCCGTCCAGCTTGCTGGGGTCGCCGTACACCACCCGGTAGTTGCCGTCGCTGTCCAGCT
GCACCACCACGCTGCTCTCGGCGTGCTTGCCGGCCAGATTGGCAGCGGCCTTGGCCACCACGGGGTCGTT
TTCCATCTGCACGATGATCTGGCCGTCGAATCTTGTCTCGCCGCCGTCGGTGGTAGGGGTCACGGTGATG
GGGCCCCAGCTGTTCACGTTCTGGTTGTGCAGGATCTTGCCGCTGCCTCATTTGCCGTCGATCAGC
