>Addgene plasmid #55185 | pCoofy44 | addgene partial sequence | sequence record 92310 | ccdB-Fwd 5'-GCATGATGACCACCGATATG-3'
AGTGGCTGATCTCAGCCACCGCGAAAATGACATCAAAAACGCCATTAACCTGATGTTCTGGGGAATATAA
GAGCATCATCATCATCACCACCACCACCACCACTGAAGCGCTTGGAGCCACCCGCAGTTCGAAAAAGGTG
GAGGTTCTGGCGGTGGATCGGGAGGTTCAGCGTGGAGCCACCCGCAGTTCGAGAAATAGAAAGAAACCGC
TGCTGCTAAATTCGAACGCCAGCACATGGACAGCTAGATGAAGCGGCGGTGGAAGAAAAACTTTATCGCC
GTGTCCGCCGCCAACCGGTTCAAGAAGATCAGCAGCTCTGGCGCCCTGCTGAGAGGACCAGGTGGACCCC
CGGCTGATCGACGGCAAATGAGGCAGCGGCAAGATCCTGCACAACCAGAACGTGAACAGCTGGGGCCCCA
TCACCGTGACCCCTACCACCGACGGCGGCGAGACAAGATTCGACGGCCAGATCATCGTGCAGATGGAAAA
CGACCCCGTGGTGGCCAAGGCCGCTGCCAATCTGGCCGGCAAGCACGCCGAGAGCAGCGTGGTGGTGCAG
CTGGACAGCGACGGCAACTACCGGGTGGTGTACGGCGACCCCAGCAAGCTGGACGGCAAGCTGCGGTGGC
AGCTGGTGGGACACGGCAGGGACCACAGCGAGACAAACAACACCCGGCTGAGCGGCTACAGCGCCGACGA
GCTGGCCGTGAAGCTGGCCAAGTTCCAGCAGAGCTTCAACCAGGCCGAGAACATCAACAACAAGCCCGAC
CACATCAGCATCGTGGGCTGCAGCCTGGTGTCCGACGACAAGCAGAAGGGCTTCGGCCACCAGTTCATCA
ACGCTATGGACGCCAACGGCCTGCGGGTGGACGTGTCCGTGCGGTCTAGCGAACTGGCCGTGGACGAGGC
CGGCAGAA
